Addgene plasmid #17670: pMvsrcD
Depositing lab: David Shalloway. Depositing organization: Cornell University. Publication: Sequence and functional differences between Schmidt-Ruppin D and Schmidt-Ruppin A strains of pp60v-src. Reddy S, Mazzu D, Mahan D, Shalloway D. J Virol. 1990 Jul . 64(7):3545-50. PubMed 2161957.
Backbone
  Vector backbone: pEVX
  Backbone size w/o insert (bp): 6400
  Vector type: Mammalian Expression
Growth in bacteria
  Bacterial resistance: Ampicillin, 100 μg/mL
  Growth temperature: 37°C
  Growth strain: DH5alpha
  Copy number: Low Copy
Gene/Insert
  Gene/Insert name: v-src (alt name: SR-D)
  Species: G. gallus (chicken)
  Entrez Gene: SRC (a.k.a. PP60C-SCR, SDR, c-src)
  Cloning method: Restriction Enzyme
  Sequencing primers: 5′ n/a
Terms and licenses: Academic/Nonprofit Terms; Industry Terms: Not Available to Industry
How to cite: pMvsrcD was a gift from David Shalloway (Addgene plasmid # 17670 ; http://n2t.net/addgene:17670 ; RRID:Addgene_17670)
