[The description below was written by a language model from this plasmid's Addgene catalogue record.]
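Description:
pMvsrcD is a mammalian expression plasmid built on the pEVX backbone (about 6.4 kb without the insert) that carries the v-src oncogene of the Schmidt-Ruppin D (SR-D) strain of Rous sarcoma virus. The insert is catalogued under chicken (G. gallus) and linked to the SRC gene entry, reflecting the fact that v-src is the virally transduced, constitutively active derivative of the cellular c-src tyrosine kinase gene. The insert was introduced by restriction enzyme cloning. In bacteria the plasmid is selected with ampicillin and is recorded as low copy. No feature table is available, so the origin of replication is not stated. The promoter driving v-src in mammalian cells, any polyadenylation signals, and any mammalian selection marker are likewise not stated, and no epitope tags or reporters are listed.

The encoded product, pp60v-src, is a non-receptor protein tyrosine kinase whose deregulated activity drives cell transformation. The associated work compared the SR-D and Schmidt-Ruppin A forms of the protein for differences in sequence and function, so this construct serves as the SR-D representative in that kind of comparison. More generally, it is suited to expressing an activated Src kinase in cultured mammalian cells to study transformation, tyrosine phosphorylation signalling, and the effects of strain-specific sequence variation on kinase behaviour. The insert size and exact cloning sites are not given in the record.
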