>Addgene plasmid #17670 | pMvsrcD | addgene partial sequence | sequence record 23604 | 17670 with cSrc-1 (ccgtgttgttgacaatctgc)
TTTTGAGNAGTCGTTTATCCAGGACTCGTAGTCGTAGAGAGCCACGAAAGTGGTGACGCCGCCAGCCAGT
GCCCCGGCACGCTGCGGCGACGTAACGGTGTCAGAAGTGTTGAAGTCCTCGAAGAGCTTGGGCTCGGTGG
CCACGGTCCCGAAGGAGCGGCTGGGGGTGCGGTGCGTGTCGGGGGCTGCTGTCTTGTTGGGGGTCTGCGA
GGCTGGGAATCCCCCGTGGTGGGTGCTGTCGGGTGGCTCCAGGCTGCGCCGGCGCTGGCTGGGGTCCTTA
GGCTTGCTCTTGCTACTCCCCATGGTGGTCGGCTGCACGTTCCAGCTACCGCCTGGCCACAGTGGTACGT
GAGGCCACCAGTAGAGTTAGCTCCTGCAGCACACAGACAAAAGCGTATTTCACAATTACCAATAGCTGTC
TTTCCTGCCTTATCTGGCCGTCAGACCATCCGAGCTGCCTCCAGCCCTAATCCACAGAGGCAACTTGAAT
AGTCTAAGGGTAAAACAGGGAAGTTATGTAACATATGCAAAAGCGTGTCTACTGTATCCTAAGGGGACTC
CTAATCGCGTACAACCGAAACCCCGCTTTGCGCCTATACATGCCATAGTCCCCTTAGTTAAGCCATGCCC
CGTTACAACCCGACTCGCAAGCGCTATACCACCACCCATGTACTGCCTTATACTATTCTGCTTTCAGGCT
GCCCACAGGCCTTTTGCAGCTTCTTATATTCCGTGTGGTAGCTGATGGAGTTATTAATCATCTTTCTGAT
GTTACCGCATACGATTTGCAAAAGGCAAGGCAGGCACACTACTAGCAACAAAATAACTACAAGCCCCAAA
AAGCAGTCCTTTCAGCAAATGAACGGCCCATTCTCCTATTCCCCCGAATAGTCCTCGCAGCCAACTTCCA
ATTGGGTCGCTGTCCACCCTGATCTTATTGAATGTCNTCATANTGANTCTGNAATTCTTCTGTANANACT
CACTNTGAATCACTCAAATTGAAACAGCAAATTTCCANGAAACGTNCCTCACAGCCATGCAGNTGG
